Addgene plasmid #227955: pMX-Flag-GFP_TMEM256
Purpose: Co-localisation experiment
Depositing lab: Alessandro Ori. Depositing organization: Leibniz Institute on Aging - Fritz Lipmann Institute (FLI). Publication: Cell-type resolved protein atlas of brain lysosomes identifies SLC45A1-associated disease as a lysosomal disorder. Ghoochani A, Heiby JC, Rawat ES, Medoh UN, Di Fraia D, Dong W, Gastou M, Rastogi M, Hernandez V, Nyame K, Laqtom NN, Durso W, Valkova C, Isakova A, Kaether C, Wernig M, Gomez-Ospina N, Franke C, Ori A, Abu-Remaileh M. Cell. 2026 Feb 5;189(3):765-782.e31. doi: 10.1016/j.cell.2025.12.012. Epub 2026 Jan 22. PubMed 41576950.
Backbone
  Vector backbone: pMX-Flag-GFP
  Vector type: Mammalian Expression, Lentiviral
Growth in bacteria
  Bacterial resistance: Ampicillin, 100 μg/mL
  Growth temperature: 37°C
  Growth strain: NEB Stable
  Copy number: Unknown
Gene/Insert
  Gene/Insert name: TMEM256
  Species: H. sapiens (human)
  Entrez Gene: C17orf61 (a.k.a. MGC40107)
  Tag / fusion protein: 3xFLAG-EGFP (N terminal on backbone)
  Cloning method: Restriction Enzyme; 5′ cloning site unknown (unknown if destroyed)
Terms and licenses: Academic/Nonprofit Terms; Industry Terms: Not Available to Industry
How to cite: pMX-Flag-GFP_TMEM256 was a gift from Alessandro Ori (Addgene plasmid # 227955 ; http://n2t.net/addgene:227955 ; RRID:Addgene_227955)
