[The description below was written by a language model from this plasmid's Addgene catalogue record and pLannotate feature annotations shown in this document.]
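Description:
pMX-Flag-GFP_TMEM256 is a viral expression plasmid built on the pMX-Flag-GFP backbone for producing an N-terminally tagged TMEM256 fusion protein in mammalian cells. The catalogue lists the vector type as lentiviral, but every viral element annotated in the 6,788 nt sequence comes from Moloney murine leukemia virus, so the features indicate a gammaretroviral (pMX-type) transfer vector. These elements are the 5′ and 3′ LTRs, the MMLV Ψ packaging signal with an MESV Ψ fragment, a truncated gag lacking its start codon, and a pol region carrying the splice acceptor. In bacteria the plasmid replicates from a high-copy ColE1/pUC-type origin and is selected with ampicillin through the bla gene and its promoter.

No separate internal promoter is annotated, so the cassette is presumably transcribed from the 5′ LTR. The open reading frame begins with the 3xFLAG epitope, which the annotation detects only as a FLAG fragment plus a short hit to an unrelated fluorescent protein that is probably spurious. EGFP and the TMEM256 coding sequence follow. The catalogue describes the insert as human, whereas the automated annotation matched it to the mouse Tmem256 protein entry. This may simply reflect homology between the orthologues, and the record cannot settle the question. Downstream, an EMCV IRES drives translation of blasticidin S deaminase from the same transcript, allowing blasticidin selection of transduced cells.

The stated purpose is co-localisation experiments, in which EGFP fluorescence or FLAG detection reports the subcellular position of TMEM256 relative to organelle markers. The associated publication concerns lysosomal proteins.
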