Features (pLannotate 1.2.2; 17 found; start..end, strand, type, name):
    259..363     -  promoter       AmpR promoter: bla
    393..986     +  LTR            LTR: long terminal repeat from Moloney murine leukemia virus
   1049..1248    +  misc_feature   MMLV Ψ: packaging signal of Moloney murine leukemia virus (MMLV)
   1300..1388    +  misc_feature   MESV Ψ (fragment): packaging signal of murine embryonic stem cell virus
   1465..1881    +  CDS            gag (truncated): truncated Moloney murine leukemia virus (MMLV) gag gene lacking the start codon
   1891..2265    +  misc_feature   pol region: Moloney murine leukemia virus (MMLV) pol region containing the splice acceptor site
   2348..2368    +  CDS            FLAG (fragment): FLAG® epitope tag, followed by an enterokinase cleavage site
   2369..2396    +  CDS            TDsmURFP (fragment): monomeric tandem dimer of a small ultra-red fluorescent protein derived from a cyanobacterial phycobiliprotein (Rodriguez et al., 2016)
   2402..3115    +  CDS            EGFP: EGFP is a basic (constitutively fluorescent) green fluorescent protein published in 1996, derived from Aequorea victoria. It is reported to be a rapidly-maturing weak dimer with moderate acid sensitivity.
   3140..3475    +  CDS            Tmem256: TM256_MOUSE - Experimental evidence at protein level: Swiss-Prot protein existence level 1. From Mus musculus (Mouse).
   3622..4084    +  misc_feature   IRES: internal ribosome entry site (IRES) of the encephalomyocarditis virus (EMCV)
   4104..4493    +  CDS            BSD: blasticidin S deaminase; Aspergillus terreus BSD; confers resistance to blasticidin
   4542..4663    +  LTR            3' LTR (ΔU3) (fragment): self-inactivating 3' long terminal repeat (LTR) from Moloney murine leukemia virus
   4664..5133    +  LTR            LTR: long terminal repeat from Moloney murine leukemia virus
   5199..5251    -  CDS            lacI (fragment): lac repressor; lacI; The lac repressor binds to the lac operator to inhibit transcription in E. coli. This inhibition can be relieved by adding lactose or isopropyl-β-D-thiogalactopyranoside (IPTG).
   5434..6022    -  rep_origin     ori: high-copy-number ColE1/pMB1/pBR322/pUC origin of replication
   6186..258     -  CDS            AmpR (across the origin): β-lactamase; bla; confers resistance to ampicillin, carbenicillin, and related antibiotics
>Addgene plasmid #227955 | pMX-Flag-GFP_TMEM256 | addgene full sequence | sequence record 455415 | Addgene NGS Result
TTGCCCGGCGTCAATACGGGATAATACCGCGCCACATAGCAGAACTTTAAAAGTGCTCATCATTGGAAAA
CGTTCTTCGGGGCGAAAACTCTCAAGGATCTTACCGCTGTTGAGATCCAGTTCGATGTAACCCACTCGTG
CACCCAACTGATCTTCAGCATCTTTTACTTTCACCAGCGTTTCTGGGTGAGCAAAAACAGGAAGGCAAAA
TGCCGCAAAAAAGGGAATAAGGGCGACACGGAAATGTTGAATACTCATACTCTTCCTTTTTCAATATTAT
TGAAGCATTTATCAGGGTTATTGTCTCATGAGCGGATACATATTTGAATGTATTTAGAAAAATAAACAAA
TAGGGGTTCCGCGCACATTTCCCCGAAAAGTGCCACCTGCATAATGAAAGACCCCACCTGTAGGTTTGGC
AAGCTAGCTTAAGTAACGCCATTTTGCAAGGCATGGAAAAATACATAACTGAGAATAGAAAAGTTCAGAT
CAAGGTCAGGAACAGATGGAACAGCTGAATATGGGCCAAACAGGATATCTGTGGTAAGCAGTTCCTGCCC
CGGCTCAGGGCCAAGAACAGATGGAACAGCTGAATATGGGCCAAACAGGATATCTGTGGTAAGCAGTTCC
TGCCCCGGCTCAGGGCCAAGAACAGATGGTCCCCAGATGCGGTCCAGCCCTCAGCAGTTTCTAGAGAACC
ATCAGATGTTTCCAGGGTGCCCCAAGGACCTGAAATGACCCTGTGCCTTATTTGAACTAACCAATCAGTT
CGCTTCTCGCTTCTGTTCGCGCGCTTCTGCTCCCCGAGCTCAATAAAAGAGCCCACAACCCCTCACTCGG
CGCGCCAGTCCTCCGATTGACTGAGTCGCCCGGGTACCCGTGTATCCAATAAACCCTCTTGCAGTTGCAT
CCGACTTGTGGTCTCGCTGTTCCTTGGGAGGGTCTCCTCTGAGTGATTGACTACCCGTCAGCGGGGGTCT
TTCATTTGGGGGCTCGTCCGGGATCGGGAGACCCCTGCCCAGGGACCACCGACCCACCACCGGGAGGTAA
GCTGGCCAGCAACTTATCTGTGTCTGTCCGATTGTCTAGTGTCTATGACTGATTTTATGCGCCTGCGTCG
GTACTAGTTAGCTAACTAGCTCTGTATCTGGCGGACCCGTGGTGGAACTGACGAGTTCGGAACACCCGGC
CGCAACCCTGGGAGACGTCCCAGGGACTTCGGGGGCCGTTTTTGTGGCCCGACCTGAGTCCAAAAATCCC
GATCGTTTTGGACTCTTTGGTGCACCCCCCTAATAGGAGGGATATGTGGTTCTGGTAGGAGACGAGAACC
TAAAACAGTTCCCGCCTCCGTCTGAATTTTTGCTTTCGGTTTGGGACCGAAGCCGCGCCGCGCGTCTTGT
CTGCTGCAGCATCGTTCTGTGTTGTCTCTGTCTGACTGTGTTTCTGTATTTGTCTGAAAATTAGGGCCAG
ACTGTTACCACTCCCTTAAGTTTGACCTTAGGTCACTGGAAAGATGTCGAGCGGATCGCTCACAACCAGT
CGGTAGATGTCAAGAAGAGACGTTGGGTTACCTTCTGCTCTGCAGAATGGCCAACCTTTAACGTCGGATG
GCCGCGAGACGGCACCTTTAACCGAGACCTCATCACCCAGGTTAAGATCAAGGTCTTTTCACCTGGCCCG
CATGGACACCCAGACCAGGTCCCCTACATCGTGACCTGGGAAGCCTTGGCTTTTGACCCCCCTCCCTGGG
TCAAGCCCTTTGTACACCCTAAGCCTCCGCCTCCTCTTCCTCCATCCGCCCCGTCTCTCCCCCTTGAACC
TCCTCGTTCGACCCCGCCTCGATCCTCCCTTTATCCAGCCCTCACTCCTTCTCTAGGCGCCCCCATATGG
CCATATGAGATCTTATATGGGGCACCCCCGCCCCTTGTAAACTTCCCTGACCCTGACATGACAAGAGTTA
CTAACAGCCCCTCTCTCCAAGCTCACTTACAGGCTCTCTACTTAGTCCAGCACGAAGTCTGGAGACCTCT
GGCGGCAGCCTACCAAGAACAACTGGACCGACCGGTGGTACCTCACCCTTACCGAGTCGGCGACACAGTG
TGGGTCCGCCGACACCAGACTAAGAACCTAGAACCTCGCTGGAAAGGACCTTACACAGTCCTGCTGACCA
CCCCCACCGCCCTCAAAGTAGACGGCATCGCAGCTTGGATACACGCCGCCCACGTGAAGGCTGCCGACCC
CGGGGGTGGACCATCCTCTAGACTGCCGGATCTAGCTAGTTAATTAAGGATCCGCCACCATGGACTACAA
GGACCACGACGGTGACTACAAGGACCACGACATCGACTACAAGGACGACGACGACAAGGGGCATGGCACC
GGCAGCACCGGCAGCGAATTCGTGAGCAAGGGCGAGGAGCTGTTCACCGGGGTGGTGCCCATCCTGGTCG
AGCTGGACGGCGACGTAAACGGCCACAAGTTCAGCGTGTCCGGCGAGGGCGAGGGCGATGCCACCTACGG
CAAGCTGACCCTGAAGTTCATCTGCACCACCGGCAAGCTGCCCGTGCCCTGGCCCACCCTCGTGACCACC
CTGACCTACGGCGTGCAGTGCTTCAGCCGCTACCCCGACCACATGAAGCAGCACGACTTCTTCAAGTCCG
CCATGCCCGAAGGCTACGTCCAGGAGCGCACCATCTTCTTCAAGGACGACGGCAACTACAAGACCCGCGC
CGAGGTGAAGTTCGAGGGCGACACCCTGGTGAACCGCATCGAGCTGAAGGGCATCGACTTCAAGGAGGAC
GGCAACATCCTGGGGCACAAGCTGGAGTACAACTACAACAGCCACAACGTCTATATCATGGCCGACAAGC
AGAAGAACGGCATCAAGGTGAACTTCAAGATCCGCCACAACATCGAGGACGGCAGCGTGCAGCTCGCCGA
CCACTACCAGCAGAACACCCCCATCGGCGACGGCCCCGTGCTGCTGCCCGACAACCACTACCTGAGCACC
CAGTCCGCCCTGAGCAAAGACCCCAACGAGAAGCGCGATCACATGGTCCTGCTGGAGTTCGTGACCGCCG
CCGGGATCACTCTCGGCATGGACGAGCTGTACAAGGGAGGGAGCGGCCCGCGGCTCGAGATGGCCGGGCC
AGCTGCAGCTTTCCGCCGCTTGGGCGCCTTGTCCGGAGCTGCGGCCTTAGGCTTCGCTTCCTACGGGGCG
CACGGCGCCCAATTCCCAGATGCCTACGGGAAGGAGCTGTTTGACAAGGCCAACAAACACCACTTCTTAC
ACAGCCTGGCCCTGTTAGGGGTGCCCCATTGCAGAAAGCCACTCTGGGCTGGGTTATTGCTAGCTTCCGG
AACGACCTTATTCTGCACCAGCTTTTACTACCAGGCTCTGAGTGGAGACCCCAGCATCCAGACTTTGGCC
CCTGCGGGAGGGACCCTGCTACTCTTGGGCTGGCTTGCCTTGGCTCTTTGAGCGGCCGCTACGTAAATTC
CGCCCCCCCCCCCCTCTCCCTCCCCCCCCCCTAACGTTACTGGCCGAAGCCGCTTGGAATAAGGCCGGTG
TGCGTTTGTCTATATGTTATTTTCCACCATATTGCCGTCTTTTGGCAATGTGAGGGCCCGGAAACCTGGC
CCTGTCTTCTTGACGAGCATTCCTAGGGGTCTTTCCCCTCTCGCCAAAGGAATGCAAGGTCTGTTGAATG
TCGTGAAGGAAGCAGTTCCTCTGGAAGCTTCTTGAAGACAAACAACGTCTGTAGCGACCCTTTGCAGGCA
GCGGAACCCCCCACCTGGCGACAGGTGCCTCTGCGGCCAAAAGCCACGTGTATAAGATACACCTGCAAAG
GCGGCACAACCCCAGTGCCACGTTGTGAGTTGGATAGTTGTGGAAAGAGTCAAATGGCTCTCCTCAAGCG
TATTCAACAAGGGGCTGAAGGATGCCCAGAAGGTACCCCATTGTATGGGATCTGATCTGGGGCCTCGGTG
CACATGCTTTACATGTGTTTAGTCGAGGTTAAAAAAACGTCTAGGCCCCCCGAACCACGGGGACGTGGTT
TTCCTTTGAAAAACACGATGATAATATGGCCACAACCATGGTTCCTTTGTCTCAAGAAGAATCCACCCTC
ATTGAAAGAGCAACGGCTACAATCAACAGCATCCCCATCTCTGAAGACTACAGCGTCGCCAGCGCAGCTC
TCTCTAGCGACGGCCGCATCTTCACTGGTGTCAATGTATATCATTTTACTGGGGGACCTTGTGCAGAACT
CGTGGTGCTGGGCACTGCTGCTGCTGCGGCAGCTGGCAACCTGACTTGTATCGTCGCGATCGGAAATGAG
AACAGGGGCATCTTGAGCCCCTGCGGACGGTGCCGACAGGTGCTTCTCGATCTGCATCCTGGGATCAAAG
CCATAGTGAAGGACAGTGATGGACAGCCGACGGCAGTTGGGATTCGTGAATTGCTGCCCTCTGGTTATGT
GTGGGAGGGCTAAGTCGACGATAAAATAAAAGATTTTATTTAGTCTCCAGAAAAAGGGGGGAATGAAAGA
CCCCACCTGTAGGTTTGGCAAGCTAGCTTAAGTAACGCCATTTTGCAAGGCATGGAAAAATACATAACTG
AGAATAGAGAAGTTCAGATCAAGGTCAGGAACAGATGGAACAGCTGAATATGGGCCAAACAGGATATCTG
TGGTAAGCAGTTCCTGCCCCGGCTCAGGGCCAAGAACAGATGGAACAGCTGAATATGGGCCAAACAGGAT
ATCTGTGGTAAGCAGTTCCTGCCCCGGCTCAGGGCCAAGAACAGATGGTCCCCAGATGCGGTCCAGCCCT
CAGCAGTTTCTAGAGAACCATCAGATGTTTCCAGGGTGCCCCAAGGACCTGAAATGACCCTGTGCCTTAT
TTGAACTAACCAATCAGTTCGCTTCTCGCTTCTGTTCGCGCGCTTCTGCTCCCCGAGCTCAATAAAAGAG
CCCACAACCCCTCACTCGGGGCGCCAGTCCTCCGATTGACTGAGTCGCCCGGGTACCCGTGTATCCAATA
AACCCTCTTGCAGTTGCATCCGACTTGTGGTCTCGCTGTTCCTTGGGAGGGTCTCCTCTGAGTGATTGAC
TACCCGTCAGCGGGGGTCTTTCACATGCAGCATGTATCAAAATTAATTTGGTTTTTTTTCTTAAGTATTT
ACATTAAATGGCCATAGTTGCATTAATGAATCGGCCAACGCGCGGGGAGAGGCGGTTTGCGTATTGGGCG
CTCTTCCGCTTCCTCGCTCACTGACTCGCTGCGCTCGGTCGTTCGGCTGCGGCGAGCGGTATCAGCTCAC
TCAAAGGCGGTAATACGGTTATCCACAGAATCAGGGGATAACGCAGGAAAGAACATGTGAGCAAAAGGCC
AGCAAAAGGCCAGGAACCGTAAAAAGGCCGCGTTGCTGGCGTTTTTCCATAGGCTCCGCCCCCCTGACGA
GCATCACAAAAATCGACGCTCAAGTCAGAGGTGGCGAAACCCGACAGGACTATAAAGATACCAGGCGTTT
CCCCCTGGAAGCTCCCTCGTGCGCTCTCCTGTTCCGACCCTGCCGCTTACCGGATACCTGTCCGCCTTTC
TCCCTTCGGGAAGCGTGGCGCTTTCTCATAGCTCACGCTGTAGGTATCTCAGTTCGGTGTAGGTCGTTCG
CTCCAAGCTGGGCTGTGTGCACGAACCCCCCGTTCAGCCCGACCGCTGCGCCTTATCCGGTAACTATCGT
CTTGAGTCCAACCCGGTAAGACACGACTTATCGCCACTGGCAGCAGCCACTGGTAACAGGATTAGCAGAG
CGAGGTATGTAGGCGGTGCTACAGAGTTCTTGAAGTGGTGGCCTAACTACGGCTACACTAGAAGAACAGT
ATTTGGTATCTGCGCTCTGCTGAAGCCAGTTACCTTCGGAAAAAGAGTTGGTAGCTCTTGATCCGGCAAA
CAAACCACCGCTGGTAGCGGTGGTTTTTTTGTTTGCAAGCAGCAGATTACGCGCAGAAAAAAAGGATCTC
AAGAAGATCCTTTGATCTTTTCTACGGGGTCTGACGCTCAGTGGAACGAAAACTCACGTTAAGGGATTTT
GGTCATGAGATTATCAAAAAGGATCTTCACCTAGATCCTTTTGCGGCCGGCCGCAAATCAATCTAAAGTA
TATATGAGTAAACTTGGTCTGACAGTTACCAATGCTTAATCAGTGAGGCACCTATCTCAGCGATCTGTCT
ATTTCGTTCATCCATAGTTGCCTGACTCCCCGTCGTGTAGATAACTACGATACGGGAGGGCTTACCATCT
GGCCCCAGTGCTGCAATGATACCGCGAGACCCACGCTCACCGGCTCCAGATTTATCAGCAATAAACCAGC
CAGCCGGAAGGGCCGAGCGCAGAAGTGGTCCTGCAACTTTATCCGCCTCCATCCAGTCTATTAATTGTTG
CCGGGAAGCTAGAGTAAGTAGTTCGCCAGTTAATAGTTTGCGCAACGTTGTTGCCATTGCTACAGGCATC
GTGGTGTCACGCTCGTCGTTTGGTATGGCTTCATTCAGCTCCGGTTCCCAACGATCAAGGCGAGTTACAT
GATCCCCCATGTTGTGCAAAAAAGCGGTTAGCTCCTTCGGTCCTCCGATCGTTGTCAGAAGTAAGTTGGC
CGCAGTGTTATCACTCATGGTTATGGCAGCACTGCATAATTCTCTTACTGTCATGCCATCCGTAAGATGC
TTTTCTGTGACTGGTGAGTACTCAACCAAGTCATTCTGAGAATAGTGTATGCGGCGACCGAGTTGCTC
